Addgene plasmid #152096: pGBW-m4134169
Purpose: Mammalian expression plasmid for SARS-CoV-2 leader protein
Depositing lab: Ginkgo Bioworks & Benjie Chen. Depositing organization: Ginkgo Bioworks.
Backbone
  Vector backbone: pTwist_CMV_Puro_6
  Backbone size w/o insert (bp): 6080
  Vector type: Mammalian Expression
  Selectable markers: Puromycin
Growth in bacteria
  Bacterial resistance: Ampicillin, 100 μg/mL
  Growth temperature: 37°C
  Growth strain: DH5alpha
  Copy number: High Copy
Gene/Insert
  Gene/Insert name: SARS-CoV-2 leader protein
  Species: Severe acute respiratory syndrome coronavirus 2
  Insert size (bp): 533
  Mutation: wt
  Entrez Gene: ORF1ab (a.k.a. GU280_gp01)
  Promoter: CMV
  Tag / fusion protein: Cleavable TEV;6xHis-003 (C terminal on backbone)
  Cloning method: Unknown
Resource information
  A portion of this plasmid was derived from a plasmid made by: GinkgoBioworks
Depositor comments: NCBI reference sequence: YP_009725297.1
How to cite: pGBW-m4134169 was a gift from Ginkgo Bioworks & Benjie Chen (Addgene plasmid # 152096 ; http://n2t.net/addgene:152096 ; RRID:Addgene_152096)
