[The description below was written by a language model from this plasmid's Addgene catalogue record and pLannotate feature annotations shown in this document.]
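Description:
pGBW-m4134169 is a mammalian expression plasmid built on the pTwist_CMV_Puro_6 backbone for producing the SARS-CoV-2 leader protein, the N-terminal cleavage product of the ORF1ab/ORF1a replicase polyprotein (commonly called nsp1). The wild-type coding sequence, about 533 bp, is recorded as being driven by the CMV promoter. The feature table accordingly shows a CMV immediate-early enhancer and CMV promoter elements just upstream of the insert on the circular map. The automated annotation matches the insert to a fragment of the SARS-CoV-2 replicase polyprotein 1a, but the accompanying functional text about nsp10 is generic to that polyprotein database entry and does not describe this insert. The backbone supplies a C-terminal tag consisting of a TEV protease cleavage site followed by a 6xHis tag, so the protein can be affinity-purified or detected and the tag then removed. Only the 6xHis portion is annotated in the table. An SV40 polyadenylation signal lies downstream of the expression cassette.

A separate cassette expresses puromycin N-acetyltransferase from the human ubiquitin C promoter with a synthetic poly(A) signal, allowing puromycin selection of transfected mammalian cells. In bacteria the plasmid is maintained through a high-copy ColE1/pUC-type origin and an ampicillin resistance gene. The backbone also carries elements that isolate the transcription units from one another, namely β-globin 5' and 3' insulator sequences, T7 and rrnG transcription terminators, and an additional synthetic poly(A) signal. The record supports its use for transient or selected expression of tagged leader protein in mammalian cells, for example in studies of SARS-CoV-2 protein function or interactions.
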