Features (pLannotate 1.2.2; 20 found; start..end, strand, type, name):
      5..541     +  CDS            R1A_SARS2 (fragment) (sequence partly withheld): Experimental evidence at protein level: Swiss-Prot protein existence level 1. [Non-structural protein 10]: Plays a pivotal role in viral transcription by stimulating both nsp14 3'-5' exoribonuclease and nsp16 2'-O-methyltransferase activities. Therefore plays an essential role in viral mRNAs cap methylation. From Severe acute respiratory syndrome coronavirus 2 (2019-nCoV) (SARS-CoV-2).
    563..580     +  CDS            6xHis: 6xHis affinity tag
    633..754     -  polyA_signal   SV40 poly(A) signal: SV40 polyadenylation signal
    777..846     -  CDS            large T antigen (fragment): large T antigen from SV40 (simian virus 40)
    869..915     +  terminator     T7 terminator: transcription terminator for bacteriophage T7 RNA polymerase
    945..1081    +  terminator     rrnG terminator: transcription terminator from the E. coli ribosomal RNA rrnG operon (Albrechtsen et al., 1991)
   1126..1197    +  misc_feature   3' β-globin insulator: insulator downstream of the human β-globin locus (Farrell et al., 2002)
   1423..2011    -  rep_origin     ori: high-copy-number ColE1/pMB1/pBR322/pUC origin of replication
   2183..2247    -  CDS            bla(M) (fragment): β-lactamase lacking the signal sequence; bla(M); allows cytosolic expression of β-lactamase
   2511..3720    +  promoter       UbC promoter: human ubiquitin C promoter
   3724..4321    +  CDS            PuroR (fragment): puromycin N-acetyltransferase; pac from Streptomyces; confers resistance to puromycin
   4350..4398    +  polyA_signal   poly(A) signal: synthetic polyadenylation signal
   4664..5524    +  CDS            AmpR: β-lactamase; bla; confers resistance to ampicillin, carbenicillin, and related antibiotics
   5537..5673    +  terminator     rrnG terminator: transcription terminator from the E. coli ribosomal RNA rrnG operon (Albrechtsen et al., 1991)
   5818..5889    +  misc_feature   5' β-globin insulator: insulator upstream of the human β-globin locus (Farrell et al., 2002)
   5894..5940    -  terminator     T7 terminator: transcription terminator for bacteriophage T7 RNA polymerase
   5958..6006    -  polyA_signal   poly(A) signal: synthetic polyadenylation signal
   6087..6390    +  enhancer       CMV enhancer: human cytomegalovirus immediate early enhancer
   6463..6480    -  promoter       CMV promoter (fragment): human cytomegalovirus (CMV) immediate early promoter
   6543..6594    +  promoter       CMVd2 promoter: truncated human cytomegalovirus (CMV) immediate early promoter that yields moderately reduced expression relative to the full-length promoter
>Addgene plasmid #152096 | pGBW-m4134169 | depositor full sequence | sequence record 295108 | Full Sequence
CACCATGGAGAGCCTTGTCCCTGGTTTCAAC
[348 nt withheld, positions 32-379]
AACGGTAATAAAGGAGCTGGTGGCCATAGTTACGGCGCCGATCTAAAGTCATTTGACTTAGGCGACGAGC
TTGGCACTGATCCTTATGAAGATTTTCAAGAAAACTGGAACACTAAACATAGCAGTGGTGTTACCCGTGA
ACTCATGCGTGAGCTTAACGGAGAAAACCTTTACTTTCAGTCGCACCATCACCATCACCATTAAGCTAGC
TTGACTGACTGAGATACAGCGTACCTTCAGCTCACAGACATGATAAGATACATTGATGAGTTTGGACAAA
CCACAACTAGAATGCAGTGAAAAAAATGCTTTATTTGTGAAATTTGTGATGCTATTGCTTTATTTGTAAC
CATTATAAGCTGCAATAAACAAGTTAACAACAACAATTGCATTCATTTTATGTTTCAGGTTCAGGGGGAG
GTGTGGGAGGTTTTTTAAAGCAAGTAAAACCTCTACAAATGTGGTATTGGCCCATCTCTATCGGTATCGT
AGCATAACCCCTTGGGGCCTCTAAACGGGTCTTGAGGGGTTTTTTGTGCCCCTCGGGCCGGATTGCTATC
TACCGGCATTGGCGCAGAAAAAAATGCCTGATGCGACGCTGCGCGTCTTATACTCCCACATATGCCAGAT
TCAGCAACGGATACGGCTTCCCCAACTTGCCCACTTCCATACGTGTCCTCCTTACCAGAAATTTATCCTT
AAGGTCGTCAGCTATCCTGCAGGCGATCTCTCGATTTCGATCAAGACATTCCTTTAATGGTCTTTTCTGG
ACACCACTAGGGGTCAGAAGTAGTTCATCAAACTTTCTTCCCTCCCTAATCTCATTGGTTACCTTGGGCT
ATCGAAACTTAATTAACCAGTCAAGTCAGCTACTTGGCGAGATCGACTTGTCTGGGTTTCGACTACGCTC
AGAATTGCGTCAGTCAAGTTCGATCTGGTCCTTGCTATTGCACCCGTTCTCCGATTACGAGTTTCATTTA
AATCATGTGAGCAAAAGGCCAGCAAAAGGCCAGGAACCGTAAAAAGGCCGCGTTGCTGGCGTTTTTCCAT
AGGCTCCGCCCCCCTGACGAGCATCACAAAAATCGACGCTCAAGTCAGAGGTGGCGAAACCCGACAGGAC
TATAAAGATACCAGGCGTTTCCCCCTGGAAGCTCCCTCGTGCGCTCTCCTGTTCCGACCCTGCCGCTTAC
CGGATACCTGTCCGCCTTTCTCCCTTCGGGAAGCGTGGCGCTTTCTCATAGCTCACGCTGTAGGTATCTC
AGTTCGGTGTAGGTCGTTCGCTCCAAGCTGGGCTGTGTGCACGAACCCCCCGTTCAGCCCGACCGCTGCG
CCTTATCCGGTAACTATCGTCTTGAGTCCAACCCGGTAAGACACGACTTATCGCCACTGGCAGCAGCCAC
TGGTAACAGGATTAGCAGAGCGAGGTATGTAGGCGGTGCTACAGAGTTCTTGAAGTGGTGGCCTAACTAC
GGCTACACTAGAAGAACAGTATTTGGTATCTGCGCTCTGCTGAAGCCAGTTACCTTCGGAAAAAGAGTTG
GTAGCTCTTGATCCGGCAAACAAACCACCGCTGGTAGCGGTGGTTTTTTTGTTTGCAAGCAGCAGATTAC
GCGCAGAAAAAAAGGATCTCAAGAAGATCCTTTGATCTTTTCTACGGGGTCTGACGCTCAGTGGAACGAA
AACTCACGTTAAGGGATTTTGGTCATGAGATTATCAAAAAGGATCTTCACCTAGATCCTTTTAAATTAAA
AATGAAGTTTTAAATCAATCTAAAGTATATATGAGTAAACTTGGTCTGACAGTTACCAATGCTTAATCAG
TGAGGCACCTATCTCAGCGATCTGTCTATTTCGTTCATCCATAGTTGCATTTAAATTTCCGAACTCTCCA
AGGCCCTCGTCGGAAAATCTTCAAACCTTTCGTCCGATCCATCTTGCAGGCTACCTCTCGAACGAACTAT
CGCAAGTCTCTTGGCCGGCCTTGCGCCTTGGCTATTGCTTGGCAGCGCCTATCGCCAGGTATTACTCCAA
TCCCGAATATCCGAGATCGGGATCACCCGAGAGAAGTTCAACCTACATCCTCAATCCCGATCTATCCGAG
ATCCGAGGAATATCGAAATCGGGGCGCGCCTGGCCTCCGCGCCGGGTTTTGGCGCCTCCCGCGGGCGCCC
CCCTCGTCACGGCGAGCGCTGCCACGTCAGACGAAGGGCGCAGGAGCGTCCTGATCCTTCCGCCCGGACG
CTCAGGACAGCGGCCCGCTGCTCATAAGACTCGGCCTTAGAACCCCAGTATCAGCAGAAGGACATTTTAG
GACGGGACTTGGGTGACTCTAGGGCACTGGTTTTCTTTCCAGAGAGCGGAACAGGCGAGGAAAAGTAGTC
CCTTCTCGGCGATTCTGCGGAGGGATCTCCGTGGGGCGGTGAACGCCGATGATTATATAAGGACGCGCCG
GGTGTGGCACAGCTAGTTCCGTCGCAGCCGGGATTTGGGTCGCGGTTCTTGTTTGTGGATCGCTGTGATC
GTCACTTGGTGAGTAGCGGGCTGCTGGGCTGGCCGGGGCTTTCGTGGCCGCCGGGCCGCTCGGTGGGACG
GAAGCGTGTGGAGAGACCGCCAAGGGCTGTAGTCTGGGTCCGCGAGCAAGGTTGCCCTGAACTGGGGGTT
GGGGGGAGCGCAGCAAAATGGCGGCTGTTCCCGAGTCTTGAATGGAAGACGCTTGTGAGGCGGGCTGTGA
GGTCGTTGAAACAAGGTGGGGGGCATGGTGGGCGGCAAGAACCCAAGGTCTTGAGCCCTTCGCTAATGCG
GGAAAGCTCTTATTCGGGTGAGATGGGCTGGGCACCATCTGGGGACCCTGACGTGAAGTTTGTCACTGAC
TGGAGAACTCGGTTTGTCGTCTGTTGCGGGGGCGGCAGTTATGGCGGTGCCGTTGGGCAGTGCACCCGTA
CCTTTGGGAGCGCGCGCCCTCGTCGTGTCGTGACGTCACCCGTTCTGTTGGCTTATAATGCAGGGTGGGG
CCACCTGCCGGTAGGTGTGCGGTAGGCTTTTCTCCGTCGCAGGACGCAGGGTTCGGGCCTAGGGTAGGCT
CTCCTGAATCGACAGGCGCCGGACCTCTGGTGAGGGGAGGGATAAGTGAGGCGTCAGTTTCTTTGGTCGG
TTTTATGTACCTATCTTCTTAAGTAGCTGAAGCTCCGGTTTTGAACTATGCGCTCGGGGTTGGCGAGTGT
GTTTTGTGAAGTTTTTTAGGCACCTTTTGAAATGTAATCATTTGGGTCAATATGTAATTTTCAGTGTTAG
ACTTGTAAATTGTCCGCTAAATTCTGGCCGTTTTTGGCTTTTTTGTTAGACAACATGACCGAGTACAAGC
CCACGGTGCGCCTCGCCACCCGCGACGACGTCCCCAGGGCCGTACGCACCCTCGCCGCCGCGTTCGCCGA
CTACCCCGCCACGCGCCACACCGTCGATCCGGACCGCCACATCGAGCGGGTCACCGAGCTGCAAGAACTC
TTCCTCACGCGCGTCGGGCTCGACATCGGCAAGGTGTGGGTCGCGGACGACGGCGCCGCGGTGGCGGTCT
GGACCACGCCGGAGAGCGTCGAAGCGGGGGCGGTGTTCGCCGAGATCGGCCCGCGCATGGCCGAGTTGAG
CGGTTCCCGGCTGGCCGCGCAGCAACAGATGGAGGGCCTCCTGGCGCCGCACCGGCCCAAGGAGCCCGCG
TGGTTCCTGGCCACCGTCGGCGTCTCGCCCGACCACCAGGGCAAGGGTCTGGGCAGCGCCGTCGTGCTCC
CCGGAGTGGAGGCCGCCGAGCGCGCCGGGGTGCCCGCCTTCCTGGAGACCTCCGCGCCCCGCAACCTCCC
CTTCTACGAGCGGCTCGGCTTCACCGTCACCGCCGACGTCGAGGTGCCCGAAGGACCGCGCACCTGGTGC
ATGACCCGCAAGCCCGGTGCCTAGGCTAGTATGTAAGCCTAGTCTTAGATAATAAAATCGCTATCCATCG
AAGATGGATGTGTGTTGGTTTTTTGTGTGTGTAACGCTAGGCGCGCCTGGTGTACCGAGAACGATCCTCT
CAGTGCGAGTCTCGACGATCCATATCGTTGCTTGGCAGTCAGCCAGTCGGAATCCAGCTTGGGACCCAGG
AAGTCCAATCGTCAGATATTGTACTCAAGCCTGGTCACGGCAGCGTACCGATCTGTTTAAACCTAGATAT
TGATAGTCTGATCGGTCAACGTATAATCGAGTCCTAGCTTTTGCAAACATCTATCAAGAGACAGGATCAG
CAGGAGGCTTTCGCATGAGTATTCAACATTTCCGTGTCGCCCTTATTCCCTTTTTTGCGGCATTTTGCCT
TCCTGTTTTTGCTCACCCAGAAACGCTGGTGAAAGTAAAAGATGCTGAAGATCAGTTGGGTGCGCGAGTG
GGTTACATCGAACTGGATCTCAACAGCGGTAAGATCCTTGAGAGTTTTCGCCCCGAAGAACGCTTTCCAA
TGATGAGCACTTTTAAAGTTCTGCTATGTGGCGCGGTATTATCCCGTATTGACGCCGGGCAAGAGCAACT
CGGTCGCCGCATACACTATTCTCAGAATGACTTGGTTGAGTATTCACCAGTCACAGAAAAGCATCTTACG
GATGGCATGACAGTAAGAGAATTATGCAGTGCTGCCATAACCATGAGTGATAACACTGCGGCCAACTTAC
TTCTGACAACGATTGGAGGACCGAAGGAGCTAACCGCTTTTTTGCACAACATGGGGGATCATGTAACTCG
CCTTGATCGTTGGGAACCGGAGCTGAATGAAGCCATACCAAACGACGAGCGTGACACCACGATGCCTGTA
GCAATGGCAACAACCTTGCGTAAACTATTAACTGGCGAACTACTTACTCTAGCTTCCCGGCAACAGTTGA
TAGACTGGATGGAGGCGGATAAAGTTGCAGGACCACTTCTGCGCTCGGCCCTTCCGGCTGGCTGGTTTAT
TGCTGATAAATCTGGAGCCGGTGAGCGTGGGTCTCGCGGTATCATTGCAGCACTGGGGCCAGATGGTAAG
CCCTCCCGTATCGTAGTTATCTACACGACGGGGAGTCAGGCAACTATGGATGAACGAAATAGACAGATCG
CTGAGATAGGTGCCTCACTGATTAAGCATTGGTAACCGATTCTAGGTGCATTGGCGCAGAAAAAAATGCC
TGATGCGACGCTGCGCGTCTTATACTCCCACATATGCCAGATTCAGCAACGGATACGGCTTCCCCAACTT
GCCCACTTCCATACGTGTCCTCCTTACCAGAAATTTATCCTTAAGATCGTTTAAACTCGACTCTGGCTCT
ATCGAATCTCCGTCGTTTCGAGCTTACGCGAACAGCCGTGGCGCTCATTTGCTCGTCGGGCATCGAATCT
CGTCAGCTATCGTCAGCTTACCTTTTTGGCAGCGATCGCGGCTCCCGACATCTTGGACCATTAGCTCCAC
AGGTATCTTCTTCCCTCTAGTGGTCATAACAGCAGCTTCAGCTACCTCTCAATTCAAAAAACCCCTCAAG
ACCCGTTTAGAGGCCCCAAGGGGTTATGCTATCAATCGTTGCGTTACACACACAAAAAACCAACACACAT
CCATCTTCGATGGATAGCGATTTTATTATCTAACTGCTGATCGAGTGTAGCCAGATCTAGTAATCAATTA
CGGGGTCATTAGTTCATAGCCCATATATGGAGTTCCGCGTTACATAACTTACGGTAAATGGCCCGCCTGG
CTGACCGCCCAACGACCCCCGCCCATTGACGTCAATAATGACGTATGTTCCCATAGTAACGCCAATAGGG
ACTTTCCATTGACGTCAATGGGTGGAGTATTTACGGTAAACTGCCCACTTGGCAGTACATCAAGTGTATC
ATATGCCAAGTACGCCCCCTATTGACGTCAATGACGGTAAATGGCCCGCCTGGCATTATGCCCAGTACAT
GACCTTATGGGACTTTCCTACTTGGCAGTACATCTACGTATTAGTCATCGCTATTACCATGCTGATGCGG
TTTTGGCAGTACATCAATGGGCGTGGATAGCGGTTTGACTCACGGGGATTTCCAAGTCTCCACCCCATTG
ACGTCAATGGGAGTTTGTTTTGGCACCAAAATCAACGGGACTTTCCAAAATGTCGTAACAACTCCGCCCC
ATTGACGCAAATGGGCGGTAGGCGTGTACGGTGGGAGGTCTATATAAGCAGAGCTGGTTTAGTGAACCGT
CAGATCAGATCTTTGTCGATCCTACCATCCACTCGACACACCCGCCAGCGGCCGC
